>Addgene plasmid #99284 | pCW57.1-mDux-CA | addgene full sequence | sequence record 190954 | Addgene NGS Result
GCCAGCAACGCGGCCTTTTTACGGTTCCTGGCCTTTTGCTGGCCTTTTGCTCACATGTTCTTTCCTGCGT
TATCCCCTGATTCTGTGGATAACCGTATTACCGCCTTTGAGTGAGCTGATACCGCTCGCCGCAGCCGAAC
GACCGAGCGCAGCGAGTCAGTGAGCGAGGAAGCGGAAGAGCGCCCAATACGCAAACCGCCTCTCCCCGCG
CGTTGGCCGATTCATTAATGCAGCTGGCACGACAGGTTTCCCGACTGGAAAGCGGGCAGTGAGCGCAACG
CAATTAATGTGAGTTAGCTCACTCATTAGGCACCCCAGGCTTTACACTTTATGCTTCCGGCTCGTATGTT
GTGTGGAATTGTGAGCGGATAACAATTTCACACAGGAAACAGCTATGACCATGATTACGCCAAGCGCGCA
ATTAACCCTCACTAAAGGGAACAAAAGCTGGAGCTGCAAGCTTAATGTAGTCTTATGCAATACTCTTGTA
GTCTTGCAACATGGTAACGATGAGTTAGCAACATGCCTTACAAGGAGAGAAAAAGCACCGTGCATGCCGA
TTGGTGGAAGTAAGGTGGTACGATCGTGCCTTATTAGGAAGGCAACAGACGGGTCTGACATGGATTGGAC
GAACCACTGAATTGCCGCATTGCAGAGATATTGTATTTAAGTGCCTAGCTCGATACATAAACGGGTCTCT
CTGGTTAGACCAGATCTGAGCCTGGGAGCTCTCTGGCTAACTAGGGAACCCACTGCTTAAGCCTCAATAA
AGCTTGCCTTGAGTGCTTCAAGTAGTGTGTGCCCGTCTGTTGTGTGACTCTGGTAACTAGAGATCCCTCA
GACCCTTTTAGTCAGTGTGGAAAATCTCTAGCAGTGGCGCCCGAACAGGGACTTGAAAGCGAAAGGGAAA
CCAGAGGAGCTCTCTCGACGCAGGACTCGGCTTGCTGAAGCGCGCACGGCAAGAGGCGAGGGGCGGCGAC
TGGTGAGTACGCCAAAAATTTTGACTAGCGGAGGCTAGAAGGAGAGAGATGGGTGCGAGAGCGTCAGTAT
TAAGCGGGGGAGAATTAGATCGCGATGGGAAAAAATTCGGTTAAGGCCAGGGGGAAAGAAAAAATATAAA
TTAAAACATATAGTATGGGCAAGCAGGGAGCTAGAACGATTCGCAGTTAATCCTGGCCTGTTAGAAACAT
CAGAAGGCTGTAGACAAATACTGGGACAGCTACAACCATCCCTTCAGACAGGATCAGAAGAACTTAGATC
ATTATATAATACAGTAGCAACCCTCTATTGTGTGCATCAAAGGATAGAGATAAAAGACACCAAGGAAGCT
TTAGACAAGATAGAGGAAGAGCAAAACAAAAGTAAGACCACCGCACAGCAAGCGGCCGCTGATCTTCAGA
CCTGGAGGAGGAGATATGAGGGACAATTGGAGAAGTGAATTATATAAATATAAAGTAGTAAAAATTGAAC
CATTAGGAGTAGCACCCACCAAGGCAAAGAGAAGAGTGGTGCAGAGAGAAAAAAGAGCAGTGGGAATAGG
AGCTTTGTTCCTTGGGTTCTTGGGAGCAGCAGGAAGCACTATGGGCGCAGCGTCAATGACGCTGACGGTA
CAGGCCAGACAATTATTGTCTGGTATAGTGCAGCAGCAGAACAATTTGCTGAGGGCTATTGAGGCGCAAC
AGCATCTGTTGCAACTCACAGTCTGGGGCATCAAGCAGCTCCAGGCAAGAATCCTGGCTGTGGAAAGATA
CCTAAAGGATCAACAGCTCCTGGGGATTTGGGGTTGCTCTGGAAAACTCATTTGCACCACTGCTGTGCCT
TGGAATGCTAGTTGGAGTAATAAATCTCTGGAACAGATTTGGAATCACACGACCTGGATGGAGTGGGACA
GAGAAATTAACAATTACACAAGCTTAATACACTCCTTAATTGAAGAATCGCAAAACCAGCAAGAAAAGAA
TGAACAAGAATTATTGGAATTAGATAAATGGGCAAGTTTGTGGAATTGGTTTAACATAACAAATTGGCTG
TGGTATATAAAATTATTCATAATGATAGTAGGAGGCTTGGTAGGTTTAAGAATAGTTTTTGCTGTACTTT
CTATAGTGAATAGAGTTAGGCAGGGATATTCACCATTATCGTTTCAGACCCACCTCCCAACCCCGAGGGG
ACAATTCTCGACCTCGAGACAAATGGCAGTATTCATCCACAATTTTAAAAGAAAAGGGGGGATTGGGGGG
TACAGTGCAGGGGAAAGAATAGTAGACATAATAGCAACAGACATACAAACTAAAGAATTACAAAAACAAA
TTACAAAAATTCAAAATTTTCGGGTTTATTACAGGGACAGCAGAGATCCACTTTGGCCGCGAATCGATAT
GTCGAGTTTACTCCCTATCAGTGATAGAGAACGTATGTCGAGTTTACTCCCTATCAGTGATAGAGAACGA
TGTCGAGTTTACTCCCTATCAGTGATAGAGAACGTATGTCGAGTTTACTCCCTATCAGTGATAGAGAACG
TATGTCGAGTTTACTCCCTATCAGTGATAGAGAACGTATGTCGAGTTTATCCCTATCAGTGATAGAGAAC
GTATGTCGAGTTTACTCCCTATCAGTGATAGAGAACGTATGTCGAGGTAGGCGTGTACGGTGGGAGGCCT
ATATAAGCAGAGCTCGTTTAGTGAACCGTCAGATCGCCTGGAGAATTGGCTAGCGCCGCCACCATGGCTG
AGGCTGGCTCTCCAGTGGGAGGATCTGGAGTGGCCAGAGAATCAAGGAGAAGGAGGAAAACTGTCTGGCA
AGCTTGGCAGGAACAGGCACTCCTGAGCACATTTAAGAAAAAAAGGTATCTGTCCTTTAAAGAAAGAAAG
GAACTGGCAAAAAGGATGGGAGTTTCTGATTGCAGGATCAGAGTCTGGTTCCAGAATAGGAGAAATAGGT
CTGGGGAGGAAGGACATGCAAGCAAGAGAAGCATAAGAGGTTCCAGGAGGCTGGCATCCCCTCAACTTCA
GGAGGAACTGGGAAGTAGGCCCCAAGGCAGGGGCATGAGGTCCTCAGGGAGGAGACCCAGAACCAGGCTG
ACAAGTCTGCAGCTGAGAATCCTTGGTCAGGCTTTTGAAAGGAATCCAAGGCCAGGATTTGCCACCAGAG
AGGAACTGGCCAGGGATACAGGCCTTCCTGAGGATACTATCCATATCTGGTTCCAGAACAGGAGGGCCAG
GAGAAGGCACAGAAGGGGAAGACCTACAGCCCAGGACCAGGACCTCCTGGCTTCCCAGGGTTCTGATGGA
GCACCTGCTGGGCCTGAAGGTAGAGAGAGAGAAGGAGCACAGGAAAATTTGCTGCCCCAGGAGGAGGCAG
GATCAACAGGGATGGACACCTCAAGCCCTTCTGACCTCCCTTCATTCTGTGGTGAATCACAGCCCTTTCA
GGTGGCCCAGCCCAGGGGAGCTGGACAGCAGGAGGCTCCCACAAGGGCAGGGAATGCTGGATCATTGGAG
CCACTGTTGGACCAGCTCTTGGATGAGGTCCAGGTGGAGGAACCTGCCCCAGCTCCACTCAACCTGGATG
GTGATCCTGGGGGGAGGGTTCATGAGGGTAGTCAGGAGTCCTTCTGGCCCCAGGAGGAGGCTGGTTCTAC
TGGAATGGACACTTCTTCACCCTCTGACAGCAATAGCTTTTGCAGGGAGAGTCAACCCTCTCAGGTAGCT
CAGCCTTGTGGGGCTGGCCAGGAGGATGCTAGGACCCAGGCTGACTCAACAGGGCCCTTGGAGCTGTTGC
TGCTGGACCAGCTCCTGGATGAGGTACAGAAGGAGGAACATGTACCAGTGCCCCTGGACTGGGGGAGGAA
CCCTGGAAGCAGAGAACATGAGGGTAGTCAGGATTCTCTCCTTCCTCTGGAAGAGGCTGTGAATTCTGGA
ATGGACACTAGTATACCAAGTATTTGGCCTACATTTTGCAGGGAGTCACAACCCCCACAGGTGGCTCAGC
CTTCAGGACCTGGGCAGGCCCAGGCTCCTACCCAAGGGGGTAATACAGACCCACTGGAACTCTTTCTGTA
TCAGCTGCTGGATGAGGTCCAGGTGGAGGAACATGCCCCAGCTCCACTCAACTGGGATGTGGATCCAGGG
GGCAGAGTCCATGAGGGTTCCTGGGAGTCATTCTGGCCCCAGGAGGAGGCAGGCTCTACAGGACTGGACA
CAAGCTCCCCTAGTGACAGCAACTCATTCTTTAGGGAGAGTAAGCCCTCTCAGGTTGCTCAAAGGAGGGG
AGCTGGGCAAGAGGATGCCAGGACTCAGGCTGACAGTACAGGACCCCTGGAGCTGCTGTTGTTTGACCAG
CTCCTGGATGAAGTGCAGAAGGAGGAACATGTTCCAGCTCCCCTGGACTGGGGAAGGAACCCTGGTTCTA
TGGAACATGAGGGCTCTCAGGACTCTCTCTTGCCTCTGGAAGAAGCTGCTAATAGTGGCAGAGATACAAG
TATCCCAAGCATTTGGCCTGCCTTTTGCAGGAAAAGCCAGCCACCCCAGGTAGCCCAGCCTAGTGGACCT
GGACAGGCTCAGGCACCTATACAAGGAGGCAACACTGACCCATTGGAGTTGTTTCTGGACCAGCTGCTCA
CTGAGGTGCAACTGGAGGAACAAGGGCCAGCACCTGTCAATGTTGAAGAGACCTGGGAACAGATGGATAC
CACTCCAGACTTGCCACTGACTTCTGAAGAGTACCAGACCCTTCTTGACATGCTGTAAGTCGACCATAGT
GACTGGATATGTTGTGTTTTACAGTATTATGTAGTCTGTTTTTTATGCAAAATCTAATTTAATATATTGA
TATTTATATCATTTTACGTTTCTCGTTCAGCTTTCTTGTACAAAGTGGTTTAGTAATGAACCGGTCCACC
ACCACCACCACCACTAAGGATCCGGGGTTGGGGTTGCGCCTTTTCCAAGGCAGCCCTGGGTTTGCGCAGG
GACGCGGCTGCTCTGGGCGTGGTTCCGGGAAACGCAGCGGCGCCGACCCTGGGTCTCGCACATTCTTCAC
GTCCGTTCGCAGCGTCACCCGGATCTTCGCCGCTACCCTTGTGGGCCCCCCGGCGACGCTTCCTGCTCCG
CCCCTAAGTCGGGAAGGTTCCTTGCGGTTCGCGGCGTGCCGGACGTGACAAACGGAAGCCGCACGTCTCA
CTAGTACCCTCGCAGACGGACAGCGCCAGGGAGCAATGGCAGCGCGCCGACCGCGATGGGCTGTGGCCAA
TAGCGGCTGCTCAGCAGGGCGCGCCGAGAGCAGCGGCCGGGAAGGGGCGGTGCGGGAGGCGGGGTGTGGG
GCGGTAGTGTGGGCCCTGTTCCTGCCCGCGCGGTGTTCCGCATTCTGCAAGCCTCCGGAGCGCACGTCGG
CAGTCGGCTCCCTCGTTGACCGAATCACCGACCTCTCTCCCCAGCAATTCACCATGACCGAGTACAAGCC
CACGGTGCGCCTCGCCACCCGCGACGACGTCCCCAGGGCCGTACGCACCCTCGCCGCCGCGTTCGCCGAC
TACCCCGCCACGCGCCACACCGTCGATCCGGACCGCCACATCGAGCGGGTCACCGAGCTGCAAGAACTCT
TCCTCACGCGCGTCGGGCTCGACATCGGCAAGGTGTGGGTCGCGGACGACGGCGCCGCGGTGGCGGTCTG
GACCACGCCGGAGAGCGTCGAAGCGGGGGCGGTGTTCGCCGAGATCGGCCCGCGCATGGCCGAGTTGAGC
GGTTCCCGGCTGGCCGCGCAGCAACAGATGGAAGGCCTCCTGGCGCCGCACCGGCCCAAGGAGCCCGCGT
GGTTCCTGGCCACCGTCGGCGTCTCGCCCGACCACCAGGGCAAGGGTCTGGGCAGCGCCGTCGTGCTCCC
CGGAGTGGAGGCGGCCGAGCGCGCCGGGGTGCCCGCCTTCCTGGAGACCTCCGCGCCCCGCAACCTCCCC
TTCTACGAGCGGCTCGGCTTCACCGTCACCGCCGACGTCGAGGTGCCCGAAGGACCGCGCACCTGGTGCA
TGACCCGCAAGCCCGGTGCCGAAGGTAGAGGTTCTCTCCTCACTTGTGGTGATGTTGAAGAAAACCCTGG
TCCAATGTCTAGACTGGACAAGAGCAAAGTCATAAACGGAGCTCTGGAATTACTCAATGGTGTCGGTATC
GAAGGCCTGACGACAAGGAAACTCGCTCAAAAGCTGGGAGTTGAGCAGCCTACCCTGTACTGGCACGTGA
AGAACAAGCGGGCCCTGCTCGATGCCCTGCCAATCGAGATGCTGGACAGGCATCATACCCACTTCTGCCC
CCTGGAAGGCGAGTCATGGCAAGACTTTCTGCGGAACAACGCCAAGTCATACCGCTGTGCTCTCCTCTCA
CATCGCGACGGGGCTAAAGTGCATCTCGGCACCCGCCCAACAGAGAAACAGTACGAAACCCTGGAAAATC
AGCTCGCGTTCCTGTGTCAGCAAGGCTTCTCCCTGGAGAACGCACTGTACGCTCTGTCCGCCGTGGGCCA
CTTTACACTGGGCTGCGTATTGGAGGAACAGGAGCATCAAGTAGCAAAAGAGGAAAGAGAGACACCTACC
ACCGATTCTATGCCCCCACTTCTGAGACAAGCAATTGAGCTGTTCGACCGGCAGGGAGCCGAACCTGCCT
TCCTTTTCGGCCTGGAACTAATCATATGTGGCCTGGAGAAACAGCTAAAGTGCGAAAGCGGCGGGCCGAC
CGACGCCCTTGACGATTTTGACTTAGACATGCTCCCAGCCGATGCCCTTGACGACTTTGACCTTGATATG
CTGCCTGCTGACGCTCTTGACGATTTTGACCTTGACATGCTCCCCGGGTAACTAAGTAAGGATCGATCCA
AGATATCGTATTCTTAACTATGTTGCTCCTTTTACGCTATGTGGATACGCTGCTTTAATGCCTTTGTATC
ATGCTATTGCTTCCCGTATGGCTTTCATTTTCTCCTCCTTGTATAAATCCTGGTTGCTGTCTCTTTATGA
GGAGTTGTGGCCCGTTGTCAGGCAACGTGGCGTGGTGTGCACTGTGTTTGCTGACGCAACCCCCACTGGT
TGGGGCATTGCCACCACCTGTCAGCTCCTTTCCGGGACTTTCGCTTTCCCCCTCCCTATTGCCACGGCGG
AACTCATCGCCGCCTGCCTTGCCCGCTGCTGGACAGGGGCTCGGCTGTTGGGCACTGACAATTCCGTGGT
GTTGTCGGGGAAGCTGACGTCCTTTCCATGGCTGCTCGCCTGTGTTGCCACCTGGATTCTGCGCGGGACG
TCCTTCTGCTACGTCCCTTCGGCCCTCAATCCAGCGGACCTTCCTTCCCGCGGCCTGCTGCCGGCTCTGC
GGCCTCTTCCGCGTCTTCGCCTTCGCCCTCAGACGAGTCGGATCTCCCTTTGGGCCGCCTCCCCGCCTGT
TTCGCCTCGGCGTCCGGACTAGAGGTACCTTTAAGACCAATGACTTACAAGGCAGCTGTAGATCTTAGCC
ACTTTTTAAAAGAAAAGGGGGGACTGGAAGGGCTAATTCACTCCCAACGAAGACAAGATCTGCTTTTTGC
TTGTACTGGGTCTCTCTGGTTAGACCAGATCTGAGCCTGGGAGCTCTCTGGCTAACTAGGGAACCCACTG
CTTAAGCCTCAATAAAGCTTGCCTTGAGTGCTTCAAGTAGTGTGTGCCCGTCTGTTGTGTGACTCTGGTA
ACTAGAGATCCCTCAGACCCTTTTAGTCAGTGTGGAAAATCTCTAGCAGTAGTAGTTCATGTCATCTTAT
TATTCAGTATTTATAACTTGCAAAGAAATGAATATCAGAGAGTGAGAGGAACTTGTTTATTGCAGCTTAT
AATGGTTACAAATAAAGCAATAGCATCACAAATTTCACAAATAAAGCATTTTTTTCACTGCATTCTAGTT
GTGGTTTGTCCAAACTCATCAATGTATCTTATCATGTCTGGCTCTAGCTATCCCGCCCCTAACTCCGCCC
ATCCCGCCCCTAACTCCGCCCAGTTCCGCCCATTCTCCGCCCCATGGCTGACTAATTTTTTTTATTTATG
CAGAGGCCGAGGCCGCCTCGGCCTCTGAGCTATTCCAGAAGTAGTGAGGAGGCTTTTTTGGAGGCCTTTC
AAATATGTATCCGCTCATGAGACAATAACCCTGATAAATGCTTCAATAATATTGAAAAAGGAAGAGTATG
AGTATTCAACATTTCCGTGTCGCCCTTATTCCCTTTTTTGCGGCATTTTGCCTTCCTGTTTTTGCTCACC
CAGAAACGCTGGTGAAAGTAAAAGATGCTGAAGATCAGTTGGGTGCACGAGTGGGTTACATCGAACTGGA
TCTCAACAGCGGTAAGATCCTTGAGAGTTTTCGCCCCGAAGAACGTTTTCCAATGATGAGCACTTTTAAA
GTTCTGCTATGTGGCGCGGTATTATCCCGTATTGACGCCGGGCAAGAGCAACTCGGTCGCCGCATACACT
ATTCTCAGAATGACTTGGTTGAGTACTCACCAGTCACAGAAAAGCATCTTACGGATGGCATGACAGTAAG
AGAATTATGCAGTGCTGCCATAACCATGAGTGATAACACTGCGGCCAACTTACTTCTGACAACGATCGGA
GGACCGAAGGAGCTAACCGCTTTTTTGCACAACATGGGGGATCATGTAACTCGCCTTGATCGTTGGGAAC
CGGAGCTGAATGAAGCCATACCAAACGACGAGCGTGACACCACGATGCCTGTAGCAATGGCAACAACGTT
GCGCAAACTATTAACTGGCGAACTACTTACTCTAGCTTCCCGGCAACAATTAATAGACTGGATGGAGGCG
GATAAAGTTGCAGGACCACTTCTGCGCTCGGCCCTTCCGGCTGGCTGGTTTATTGCTGATAAATCTGGAG
CCGGTGAGCGTGGGTCTCGCGGTATCATTGCAGCACTGGGGCCAGATGGTAAGCCCTCCCGTATCGTAGT
TATCTACACGACGGGGAGTCAGGCAACTATGGATGAACGAAATAGACAGATCGCTGAGATAGGTGCCTCA
CTGATTAAGCATTGGTAACTGTCAGACCAAGTTTACTCATATATACTTTAGATTGATTTAAAACTTCATT
TTTAATTTAAAAGGATCTAGGTGAAGATCCTTTTTGATAATCTCATGACCAAAATCCCTTAACGTGAGTT
TTCGTTCCACTGAGCGTCAGACCCCGTAGAAAAGATCAAAGGATCTTCTTGAGATCCTTTTTTTCTGCGC
GTAATCTGCTGCTTGCAAACAAAAAAACCACCGCTACCAGCGGTGGTTTGTTTGCCGGATCAAGAGCTAC
CAACTCTTTTTCCGAAGGTAACTGGCTTCAGCAGAGCGCAGATACCAAATACTGTTCTTCTAGTGTAGCC
GTAGTTAGGCCACCACTTCAAGAACTCTGTAGCACCGCCTACATACCTCGCTCTGCTAATCCTGTTACCA
GTGGCTGCTGCCAGTGGCGATAAGTCGTGTCTTACCGGGTTGGACTCAAGACGATAGTTACCGGATAAGG
CGCAGCGGTCGGGCTGAACGGGGGGTTCGTGCACACAGCCCAGCTTGGAGCGAACGACCTACACCGAACT
GAGATACCTACAGCGTGAGCTATGAGAAAGCGCCACGCTTCCCGAAGGGAGAAAGGCGGACAGGTATCCG
GTAAGCGGCAGGGTCGGAACAGGAGAGCGCACGAGGGAGCTTCCAGGGGGAAACGCCTGGTATCTTTATA
GTCCTGTCGGGTTTCGCCACCTCTGACTTGAGCGTCGATTTTTGTGATGCTCGTCAGGGGGGCGGAGCCT
ATGGAAAAAC
Features (pLannotate 1.2.2; 29 found; start..end, strand, type, name):
     45..178     +  rep_origin     RSF ori (fragment): Plasmids containing the RSF 1030 origin of replication can be propagated in E. coli cells that contain additional plasmids with compatible origins.
    180..272     +  CDS            lacI (fragment): lac repressor; lacI; The lac repressor binds to the lac operator to inhibit transcription in E. coli. This inhibition can be relieved by adding lactose or isopropyl-β-D-thiogalactopyranoside (IPTG).
    285..306     +  protein_bind   CAP binding site: CAP binding activates transcription in the presence of cAMP. E. coli catabolite activator protein
    321..351     +  promoter       lac promoter: promoter for the E. coli lac operon
    359..375     +  protein_bind   lac operator: The lac repressor binds to the lac operator to inhibit transcription in E. coli. This inhibition can be relieved by adding lactose or isopropyl-β-D-thiogalactopyranoside (IPTG). lac repressor encoded by lacI
    420..438     +  promoter       T3 promoter: promoter for bacteriophage T3 RNA polymerase
    466..692     +  promoter       RSV promoter: Rous sarcoma virus enhancer/promoter
    693..873     +  LTR            5' LTR (truncated): truncated 5' long terminal repeat (LTR) from HIV-1
    920..1045    +  misc_feature   HIV-1 Ψ: packaging signal of human immunodeficiency virus type 1
   1029..1392    +  CDS            HIV-1 gag (fragment): gag protein from human immunodeficiency virus 1; gag
   1538..1771    +  misc_feature   RRE: The Rev response element (RRE) of HIV-1 allows for Rev-dependent mRNA export from the nucleus to the cytoplasm.
   2148..2172    +  CDS            Rev (fragment): human immunodeficiency virus 1 (HIV-1) Rev protein; rev; enhances nuclear export of unspliced and incompletely spliced viral mRNAs
   2213..2330    +  misc_feature   cPPT/CTS: central polypurine tract and central termination sequence of HIV-1
   2384..2698    +  promoter       tight TRE promoter: Tet-responsive promoter PTight, consisting of seven tet operator sequences followed by the minimal CMV promoter
   3030..3227    +  CDS            PROP1 (fragment): PROP1_HUMAN - Experimental evidence at protein level: Swiss-Prot protein existence level 1. Possibly involved in the ontogenesis of pituitary gonadotropes, as well as somatotropes, lactotropes and caudomedial thyrotropes. From Homo sapiens (Human).
   4755..4879    -  protein_bind   attR2: mutant version of attR; recombination site for the Gateway® LR reaction LR Clonase™
   4896..4914    +  CDS            9xHis (fragment): 9xHis affinity tag
   4924..5434    +  promoter       hPGK promoter: human phosphoglycerate kinase 1 promoter
   5444..6040    +  CDS            PuroR (fragment): puromycin N-acetyltransferase; pac from Streptomyces; confers resistance to puromycin
   6095..6792    +  CDS            rtTA3 (fragment): reverse tetracycline transactivator 3 activates expression from Tet-responsive promoters in the presence of doxycycline
   6722..6832    +  CDS            VP48: 3 tandem repeats of the minimal activation domain of herpes simplex virus VP16 (Cheng et al., 2013)
   6868..7416    +  misc_feature   WPRE (fragment): woodchuck hepatitis virus posttranscriptional regulatory element
   7442..7513    +  CDS            nef (fragment): NEF_HV1Z2 - Experimental evidence at protein level: Swiss-Prot protein existence level 1. Extracellular Nef protein targets CD4(+) T-lymphocytes for apoptosis by interacting with CXCR4 surface receptors. From Human immunodeficiency virus type 1 group M subtype D (isolate Z2/CDC-Z34) (HIV-1).
   7515..7748    +  LTR            3' LTR (ΔU3): self-inactivating 3' long terminal repeat (LTR) from HIV-1
   7820..7941    +  polyA_signal   SV40 poly(A) signal: SV40 polyadenylation signal
   7981..8116    +  rep_origin     SV40 ori: SV40 origin of replication
   8124..8187    +  promoter       AmpR promoter: bla
   8188..9048    +  CDS            AmpR: β-lactamase; bla; confers resistance to ampicillin, carbenicillin, and related antibiotics
   9219..9807    +  rep_origin     ori: high-copy-number ColE1/pMB1/pBR322/pUC origin of replication
