[The description below was written by a language model from this plasmid's Addgene catalogue record and pLannotate feature annotations shown in this document.]
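Description:
pCW57.1-mDux-CA is an all-in-one, doxycycline-inducible lentiviral expression vector built on the pCW57.1 backbone and carrying a codon-altered version of the mouse double-homeobox gene Dux. It is propagated in E. coli as a high-copy plasmid through a ColE1/pUC-type origin with ampicillin selection (AmpR), and recombination-deficient strains are recorded for growth, as is usual for LTR-containing plasmids. The viral frame is third-generation in layout. An RSV promoter drives a truncated HIV-1 5' LTR, followed by the Ψ packaging signal with a partial gag sequence, the RRE for Rev-dependent export of the genomic RNA, and the cPPT/CTS. A WPRE and a self-inactivating ΔU3 3' LTR close the transfer cassette, with an SV40 poly(A) signal and SV40 ori lying outside it.

Within the provirus, a tight TRE promoter (seven tet operators plus a minimal CMV promoter) controls the roughly 2 kb Dux-CA insert. The automated annotation does not label this ORF as such, marking only a short PROP1-like fragment, which probably reflects homeodomain similarity. A residual Gateway attR2 site and a short His-tag-like fragment sit downstream of the insert. A constitutive human PGK promoter then drives puromycin N-acetyltransferase followed by an rtTA3-type reverse tetracycline transactivator with VP16-derived activation repeats. The record does not annotate the element linking these two coding regions. Transduced cells can therefore be selected with puromycin and express the transactivator continuously, while Dux is transcribed only when doxycycline is added. The construct suits stable, inducible expression of mouse Dux in mammalian cells, and the associated publication concerns the DUX4-family gene network.
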