Addgene plasmid #99284: pCW57.1-mDux-CA
Purpose: All-in-one lentivector with tet-inducible mouse Dux (codon sequences altered)
Depositing lab: Stephen Tapscott. Depositing organization: Fred Hutchinson Cancer Center. Publication: Conservation and innovation in the DUX4-family gene network. Whiddon JL, Langford AT, Wong CJ, Zhong JW, Tapscott SJ. Nat Genet. 2017 Jun;49(6):935-940. doi: 10.1038/ng.3846. Epub 2017 May 1. PubMed 28459454.
Backbone
  Vector backbone: pCW57.1
  Backbone size w/o insert (bp): 9354
  Total vector size (bp): 9810
  Vector type: Mammalian Expression, Lentiviral
  Selectable markers: Puromycin
Growth in bacteria
  Bacterial resistance: Ampicillin, 100 μg/mL
  Growth temperature: 37°C
  Growth strain: NEB Stable
  Growth instructions: We used Stbl3 cells (recombination deficient)
  Copy number: High Copy
Gene/Insert
  Gene/Insert name: Dux-CA (mouse; codon altered)
  Species: M. musculus (mouse)
  Insert size (bp): 2025
  Entrez Gene: Dux (a.k.a. AW822073, Dux4, Duxbl, EG664783)
  Promoter: TRE
  Cloning method: Unknown
  Sequencing primers: 5′ tcgcctggagaattggc; 3′ agggctgccttggaaaag
Terms and licenses: Academic/Nonprofit Terms; Industry Terms: Not Available to Industry
How to cite: pCW57.1-mDux-CA was a gift from Stephen Tapscott (Addgene plasmid # 99284 ; http://n2t.net/addgene:99284 ; RRID:Addgene_99284)
